>Addgene plasmid #85562 | sgALK(A) | depositor partial sequence | sequence record 165768 | U6-Fwd, covering sgRNA target sequence
AACGTCGATACATGCTGTTAGAGAGATAATTGGAATTAATTTGACTGTAAACACAAAGATATTAGTACAA
AATACGTGACGTAGAAAGTAATAATTTCTTGGGTAGTTTGCAGTTTTAAAATTATGTTTTAAAATGGACT
ATCATATGCTTACCGTAACTTGAAAGTATTTCGATTTCTTGGCTTTATATATCTTGTGGAAAGGACGAAA
CACCGTGCAGCGAACAATGTTCTGGGTTTTAGAGCTAGAAATAGCAAGTTAAAATAAGGCTAGTCCGTTA
TCAACTTGAAAAAGTGGCACCGAGTCGGTGCTTTTTTGTTTTAGAGCTAGAAATAGCAAGTTAAAATAAG
GCTAGTCCGTTTTTAGCGCGTGCGCCAATTCTGCAGACAAATGGCTCTAGAGGTACCCGTTACATAACTT
ACGGTAAATGGCCCGCCTGGCTGACCGCCCAACGACCCCCGCCCATTGACGTCAATAGTAACGCCAATAG
GGACTTTCCATTGACGTCAATGGGTGGAGTATTTACGGTAAACTGCCCACTTGGCAGTACATCAAGTGTA
TCATATGCCAAGTACGCCCCCTATTGACGTCAATGACGGTAAATGGCCCGCCTGGCATTGTGCCCAGTAC
ATGACCTTATGGGACTTTCCTACTTGGCAGTACATCTACGTATTAGTCATCGCTATTACCATGGTCGAGG
TGAGCCCCACGTTCTGCTTCACTCTCCCCA
