>Addgene plasmid #85562 | sgALK(A) | addgene partial sequence | sequence record 171516 | Addgene Partial NGS Result
GCGGGAGTCGCTGCGCGCTGCCTTCGCCCCGTGCCCCGCTCCGCCGCCGCCTCGCGCCGCCCGCCCCGGC
TCTGACTGACCGCGTTACTCCCACAGGTGAGCGGGCGGGACGGCCCTTCTCCTCCGGGCTGTAATTAGCT
GAGCAAGAGGTAAGGGTTTAAGGGATGGTTGGTTGGTGGGGTATTAATGTTTAATTACCTGGAGCACCTG
CCTGAAATCACTTTTTTTCAGGTTGGACCGGTGCCACCATGGACTATAAGGACCACGACGGAGACTACAA
GGATCATGATATTGATTACAAAGACGATGACGATAAGATGGCCCCAAAGAAGAAGCGGAAGGTCGGTATC
CACGGAGTCCCAGCAGCCGACAAGAAGTACAGCATCGGCCTGGACATCGGCACCAACTCTGTGGGCTGGG
CCGTGATCACCGACGAGTACAAGGTGCCCAGCAAGAAATTCAAGGTGCTGGGCAACACCGACCGGCACAG
CATCAAGAAGAACCTGATCGGAGCCCTGCTGTTCGACAGCGGCGAAACAGCCGAGGCCACCCGGCTGAAG
AGAACCGCCAGAAGAAGATACACCAGACGGAAGAACCGGATCTGCTATCTGCAAGAGATCTTCAGCAACG
AGATGGCCAAGGTGGACGACAGCTTCTTCCACAGACTGGAAGAGTCCTTCCTGGTGGAAGAGGATAAGAA
GCACGAGCGGCACCCCATCTTCGGCAACATCGTGGACGAGGTGGCCTACCACGAGAAGTACCCCACCATC
TACCACCTGAGAAAGAAACTGGTGGACAGCACCGACAAGGCCGACCTGCGGCTGATCTATCTGGCCCTGG
CCCACATGATCAAGTTCCGGGGCCACTTCCTGATCGAGGGCGACCTGAACCCCGACAACAGCGACGTGGA
CAAGCTGTTCATCCAGCTGGTGCAGACCTACAACCAGCTGTTCGAGGAAAACCCCATCAACGCCAGCGGC
GTGGACGCCAAGGCCATCCTGTCTGCCAGACTGAGCAAGAGCAGACGGCTGGAAAATCTGATCGCCCAGC
TGCCCGGCGAGAAGAAGAATGGCCTGTTCGGAAACCTGATTGCCCTGAGCCTGGGCCTGACCCCCAACTT
CAAGAGCAACTTCGACCTGGCCGAGGATGCCAAACTGCAGCTGAGCAAGGACACCTACGACGACGACCTG
GACAACCTGCTGGCCCAGATCGGCGACCAGTACGCCGACCTGTTTCTGGCCGCCAAGAACCTGTCCGACG
CCATCCTGCTGAGCGACATCCTGAGAGTGAACACCGAGATCACCAAGGCCCCCCTGAGCGCCTCTATGAT
CAAGAGATACGACGAGCACCACCAGGACCTGACCCTGCTGAAAGCTCTCGTGCGGCAGCAGCTGCCTGAG
AAGTACAAAGAGATTTTCTTCGACCAGAGCAAGAACGGCTACGCCGGCTACATTGACGGCGGAGCCAGCC
AGGAAGAGTTCTACAAGTTCATCAAGCCCATCCTGGAAAAGATGGACGGCACCGAGGAACTGCTCGTGAA
GCTGAACAGAGAGGACCTGCTGCGGAAGCAGCGGACCTTCGACAACGGCAGCATCCCCCACCAGATCCAC
CTGGGAGAGCTGCACGCCATTCTGCGGCGGCAGGAAGATTTTTACCCATTCCTGAAGGACAACCGGGAAA
AGATCGAGAAGATCCTGACCTTCCGCATCCCCTACTACGTGGGCCCTCTGGCCAGGGGAAACAGCAGATT
CGCCTGGATGACCAGAAAGAGCGAGGAAACCATCACCCCCTGGAACTTCGAGGAAGTGGTGGACAAGGGC
GCTTCCGCCCAGAGCTTCATCGAGCGGATGACCAACTTCGATAAGAACCTGCCCAACGAGAAGGTGCTGC
CCAAGCACAGCCTGCTGTACGAGTACTTCACCGTGTATAACGAGCTGACCAAAGTGAAATACGTGACCGA
GGGAATGAGAAAGCCCGCCTTCCTGAGCGGCGAGCAGAAAAAGGCCATCGTGGACCTGCTGTTCAAGACC
AACCGGAAAGTGACCGTGAAGCAGCTGAAAGAGGACTACTTCAAGAAAATCGAGTGCTTCGACTCCGTGG
AAATCTCCGGCGTGGAAGATCGGTTCAACGCCTCCCTGGGCACATACCACGATCTGCTGAAAATTATCAA
GGACAAGGACTTCCTGGACAATGAGGAAAACGAGGACATTCTGGAAGATATCGTGCTGACCCTGACACTG
TTTGAGGACAGAGAGATGATCGAGGAACGGCTGAAAACCTATGCCCACCTGTTCGACGACAAAGTGATGA
AGCAGCTGAAGCGGCGGAGATACACCGGCTGGGGCAGGCTGAGCCGGAAGCTGATCAACGGCATCCGGGA
CAAGCAGTCCGGCAAGACAATCCTGGATTTCCTGAAGTCCGACGGCTTCGCCAACAGAAACTTCATGCAG
CTGATCCACGACGACAGCCTGACCTTTAAAGAGGACATCCAGAAAGCCCAGGTGTCCGGCCAGGGCGATA
GCCTGCACGAGCACATTGCCAATCTGGCCGGCAGCCCCGCCATTAAGAAGGGCATCCTGCAGACAGTGAA
GGTGGTGGACGAGCTCGTGAAAGTGATGGGCCGGCACAAGCCCGAGAACATCGTGATCGAAATGGCCAGA
GAGAACCAGACCACCCAGAAGGGACAGAAGAACAGCCGCGAGAGAATGAAGCGGATCGAAGAGGGCATCA
AAGAGCTGGGCAGCCAGATCCTGAAAGAACACCCCGTGGAAAACACCCAGCTGCAGAACGAGAAGCTGTA
CCTGTACTACCTGCAGAATGGGCGGGATATGTACGTGGACCAGGAACTGGACATCAACCGGCTGTCCGAC
TACGATGTGGACCATATCGTGCCTCAGAGCTTTCTGAAGGACGACTCCATCGACAACAAGGTGCTGACCA
GAAGCGACAAGAACCGGGGCAAGAGCGACAACGTGCCCTCCGAAGAGGTCGTGAAGAAGATGAAGAACTA
CTGGCGGCAGCTGCTGAACGCCAAGCTGATTACCCAGAGAAAGTTCGACAATCTGACCAAGGCCGAGAGA
GGCGGCCTGAGCGAACTGGATAAGGCCGGCTTCATCAAGAGACAGCTGGTGGAAACCCGGCAGATCACAA
AGCACGTGGCACAGATCCTGGACTCCCGGATGAACACTAAGTACGACGAGAATGACAAGCTGATCCGGGA
AGTGAAAGTGATCACCCTGAAGTCCAAGCTGGTGTCCGATTTCCGGAAGGATTTCCAGTTTTACAAAGTG
CGCGAGATCAACAACTACCACCACGCCCACGACGCCTACCTGAACGCCGTCGTGGGAACCGCCCTGATCA
AAAAGTACCCTAAGCTGGAAAGCGAGTTCGTGTACGGCGACTACAAGGTGTACGACGTGCGGAAGATGAT
CGCCAAGAGCGAGCAGGAAATCGGCAAGGCTACCGCCAAGTACTTCTTCTACAGCAACATCATGAACTTT
TTCAAGACCGAGATTACCCTGGCCAACGGCGAGATCCGGAAGCGGCCTCTGATCGAGACAAACGGCGAAA
CCGGGGAGATCGTGTGGGATAAGGGCCGGGATTTTGCCACCGTGCGGAAAGTGCTGAGCATGCCCCAAGT
GAATATCGTGAAAAAGACCGAGGTGCAGACAGGCGGCTTCAGCAAAGAGTCTATCCTGCCCAAGAGGAAC
AGCGATAAGCTGATCGCCAGAAAGAAGGACTGGGACCCTAAGAAGTACGGCGGCTTCGACAGCCCCACCG
TGGCCTATTCTGTGCTGGTGGTGGCCAAAGTGGAAAAGGGCAAGTCCAAGAAACTGAAGAGTGTGAAAGA
GCTGCTGGGGATCACCATCATGGAAAGAAGCAGCTTCGAGAAGAATCCCATCGACTTTCTGGAAGCCAAG
GGCTACAAAGAAGTGAAAAAGGACCTGATCATCAAGCTGCCTAAGTACTCCCTGTTCGAGCTGGAAAACG
GCCGGAAGAGAATGCTGGCCTCTGCCGGCGAACTGCAGAAGGGAAACGAACTGGCCCTGCCCTCCAAATA
TGTGAACTTCCTGTACCTGGCCAGCCACTATGAGAAGCTGAAGGGCTCCCCCGAGGATAATGAGCAGAAA
CAGCTGTTTGTGGAACAGCACAAGCACTACCTGGACGAGATCATCGAGCAGATCAGCGAGTTCTCCAAGA
GAGTGATCCTGGCCGACGCTAATCTGGACAAAGTGCTGTCCGCCTACAACAAGCACCGGGATAAGCCCAT
CAGAGAGCAGGCCGAGAATATCATCCACCTGTTTACCCTGACCAATCTGGGAGCCCCTGCCGCCTTCAAG
TACTTTGACACCACCATCGACCGGAAGAGGTACACCAGCACCAAAGAGGTGCTGGACGCCACCCTGATCC
ACCAGAGCATCACCGGCCTGTACGAGACACGGATCGACCTGTCTCAGCTGGGAGGCGACAAAAGGCCGGC
GGCCACGAAAAAGGCCGGCCAGGCAAAAAAGAAAAAGGAATTCGGCAGTGGAGAGGGCAGAGGAAGTCTG
CTAACATGCGGTGACGTCGAGGAGAATCCTGGCCCAATGACCGAGTACAAGCCCACGGTGCGCCTCGCCA
CCCGCGACGACGTCCCCAGGGCCGTACGCACCCTCGCCGCCGCGTTCGCCGACTACCCCGCCACGCGCCA
CACCGTCGATCCGGACCGCCACATCGAGCGGGTCACCGAGCTGCAAGAACTCTTCCTCACGCGCGTCGGG
CTCGACATCGGCAAGGTGTGGGTCGCGGACGACGGCGCCGCGGTGGCGGTCTGGACCACGCCGGAGAGCG
TCGAAGCGGGGGCGGTGTTCGCCGAGATCGGCCCGCGCATGGCCGAGTTGAGCGGTTCCCGGCTGGCCGC
GCAGCAACAGATGGAAGGCCTCCTGGCGCCGCACCGGCCCAAGGAGCCCGCGTGGTTCCTGGCCACCGTC
GGCGTCTCGCCCGACCACCAGGGCAAGGGTCTGGGCAGCGCCGTCGTGCTCCCCGGAGTGGAGGCGGCCG
AGCGCGCCGGGGTGCCCGCCTTCCTGGAGACCTCCGCGCCCCACAACCTCCCCTTCTACGAGCGGCTCGG
CTTCACCGTCACCGCCGACGTCGAGGTGCCCGAAGGACCGCGCACCTGGTGCATGACCCGCAAGCCCGGT
GCCTGAGAATTCTAACTAGAGCTCGCTGATCAGCCTCGACTGTGCCTTCTAGTTGCCAGCCATCTGTTGT
TTGCCCCTCCCCCGTGCCTTCCTTGACCCTGGAAGGTGCCACTCCCACTGTCCTTTCCTAATAAAATGAG
GAAATTGCATCGCATTGTCTGAGTAGGTGTCATTCTATTCTGGGGGGTGGGGTGGGGCAGGACAGCAAGG
GGGAGGATTGGGAAGAGAATAGCAGGCATGCTGGGGAGCGGCCGCAGGAACCCCTAGTGATGGAGTTGGC
CACTCCCTCTCTGCGCGCTCGCTCGCTCACTGAGGCCGGGCGACCAAAGGTCGCCCGACGCCCGGGCTTT
GCCCGGGCGGCCTCAGTGAGCGAGCGAGCGCGCAGCTGCCTGCAGGGGCGCCTGATGCGGTATTTTCTCC
TTACGCATCTGTGCGGTATTTCACACCGCATA
[95 nt withheld, positions 5633-5727]
T
[46 nt withheld, positions 5729-5774]
C
[141 nt withheld, positions 5776-5916]
CCTTTGACGTTGGAGTCCACGTTCTTT
[37 nt withheld, positions 5944-5980]
ACTCTATCTCGGGCTATTCTTTTGATTTATAAGGGATTTTGCCGATTTCGGTCTATTGGTTAAAAAATGA
GCTGATTTAACAAAAATTTAACGCGAATTTTAACAAAATATTAACGTTTACAATTTTATGGTGCACTCTC
AGTACAATCTGCTCTGATGCCGCATAGTTAAGCCAGCCCCGACACCCGCCAACACCCGCTGACGCGCCCT
GACGGGCTTGTCTGCTCCCGGCATCCGCTTACAGACAAGCTGTGACCGTCTCCGGGAGCTGCATGTGTCA
GAGGTTTTCACCGTCATCACCGAAACGCGCGAGACGAAAGGGCCTCGTGATACGCCTATTTTTATAGGTT
AATGTCATGATAATAATGGTTTCTTAGACGTCAGGTGGCACTTTTCGGGGAAATGTGCGCGGAACCCCTA
TTTGTTTATTTTTCTAAATACATTCAAATATGTATCCGCTCATGAGACAATAACCCTGATAAATGCTTCA
ATAATATTGAAAAAGGAAGAGTATGAGTATTCAACATTTCCGTGTCGCCCTTATTCCCTTTTTTGCGGCA
TTTTGCCTTCCTGTTTTTGCTCACCCAGAAACGCTGGTGAAAGTAAAAGATGCTGAAGATCAGTTGGGTG
CACGAGTGGGTTACATCGAACTGGATCTCAACAGCGGTAAGATCCTTGAGAGTTTTCGCCCCGAAGAACG
TTTTCCAATGATGAGCACTTTTAAAGTTCTGCTATGTGGCGCGGTATTATCCCGTATTGACGCCGGGCAA
GAGCAACTCGGTCGCCGCATACACTATTCTCAGAATGACTTGGTTGAGTACTCACCAGTCACAGAAAAGC
ATCTTACGGATGGCATGACAGTAAGAGAATTATGCAGTGCTGCCATAACCATGAGTGATAACACTGCGGC
CAACTTACTTCTGACAACGATCGGAGGACCGAAGGAGCTAACCGCTTTTTTGCACAACATGGGGGATCAT
GTAACTCGCCTTGATCGTTGGGAACCGGAGCTGAATGAAGCCATACCAAACGACGAGCGTGACACCACGA
TGCCTGTAGCAATGGCAACAACGTTGCGCAAACTATTAACTGGCGAACTACTTACTCTAGCTTCCCGGCA
ACAATTAATAGACTGGATGGAGGCGGATAAAGTTGCAGGACCACTTCTGCGCTCGGCCCTTCCGGCTGGC
TGGTTTATTGCTGATAAATCTGGAGCCGGTGAGCGTGGAAGCCGCGGTATCATTGCAGCACTGGGGCCAG
ATGGTAAGCCCTCCCGTATCGTAGTTATCTACACGACGGGGAGTCAGGCAACTATGGATGAACGAAATAG
ACAGATCGCTGAGATAGGTGCCTCACTGATTAAGCATTGGTAACTGTCAGACCAAGTTTACTCATATATA
CTTTAGATTGATTTAAAACTTCATTTTTAATTTAAAAGGATCTAGGTGAAGATCCTTTTTGATAATCTCA
TGACCAAAATCCCTTAACGTGAGTTTTCGTTCCACTGAGCGTCAGACCCCGTAGAAAAGATCAAAGGATC
TTCTTGAGATCCTTTTTTTCTGCGCGTAATCTGCTGCTTGCAAACAAAAAAACCACCGCTACCAGCGGTG
GTTTGTTTGCCGGATCAAGAGCTACCAACTCTTTTTCCGAAGGTAACTGGCTTCAGCAGAGCGCAGATAC
CAAATACTGTTCTTCTAGTGTAGCCGTAGTTAGGCCACCACTTCAAGAACTCTGTAGCACCGCCTACATA
CCTCGCTCTGCTAATCCTGTTACCAGTGGCTGCTGCCAGTGGCGATAAGTCGTGTCTTACCGGGTTGGAC
TCAAGACGATAGTTACCGGATAAGGCGCAGCGGTCGGGCTGAACGGGGGGTTCGTGCACACAGCCCAGCT
TGGAGCGAACGACCTACACCGAACTGAGATACCTACAGCGTGAGCTATGAGAAAGCGCCACGCTTCCCGA
AGGGAGAAAGGCGGACAGGTATCCGGTAAGCGGCAGGGTCGGAACAGGAGAGCGCACGAGGGAGCTTCCA
GGGGGAAACGCCTGGTATCTTTATAGTCCTGTCGGGTTTCGCCACCTCTGACTTGAGCGTCGATTTTTGT
GATGCTCGTCAGGGGGGCGGAGCCTATGGAAAAACGCCAGCAACGCGGCCTTTTTACGGTTCCTGGCCTT
TTGCTGGCCTTTTGCTCACATGTGAGGGCCTATTTCCCATGATTCCTTCATATTTGCATATACGATACAA
GGCTGTTAGAGAGATAATTGGAATTAATTTGACTGTAAACACAAAGATATTAGTACAAAATACGTGACGT
AGAAAGTAATAATTTCTTGGGTAGTTTGCAGTTTTAAAATTATGTTTTAAAATGGACTATCATATGCTTA
CCGTAACTTGAAAGTATTTCGATTTCTTGGCTTTATATATCTTGTGGAAAGGACGAAACACCGTGCAGCG
AACAATGTTCTGGGTTTTAGAGCTAGAAATAGCAAGTTAAAATAAGGCTAGTCCGTTATCAACTTGAAAA
AGTGGCACCGAGTCGGTGCTTTTTTGTTTTAGAGCTAGAAATAGCAAGTTAAAATAAGGCTAGTCCGTTT
TTAGCGCGTGCGCCAATTCTGCAGACAAATGGCTCTAGAGGTACCCGTTACATAACTTACGGTAAATGGC
CCGCCTGGCTGACCGCCCAACGACCCCCGCCCATTGACGTCAATAGTAACGCCAATAGGGACTTTCCATT
GACGTCAATGGGTGGAGTATTTACGGTAAACTGCCCACTTGGCAGTACATCAAGTGTATCATATGCCAAG
TACGCCCCCTATTGACGTCAATGACGGTAAATGGCCCGCCTGGCATTGTGCCCAGTACATGACCTTATGG
GACTTTCCTACTTGGCAGTACATCTACGTATTAGTCATCGCTATTACCATGGTCGAGGTGAGCCCCACGT
TCTGCTTCACTCTCCCCATCTCCCCCCCCTCCCCACCCCCAATTTTGTATTTATTTATTTTTTAATTATT
TTGTGCAGCGATGGGGG
