[The description below was written by a language model from this plasmid's Addgene catalogue record.]
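Description:
sgALK(A) is a mammalian expression plasmid of about 9.2 kb built on the pSpCas9(BB)-2A-Puro (PX459) backbone, an all-in-one CRISPR vector. It carries a single guide RNA directed against the human ALK gene (anaplastic lymphoma receptor tyrosine kinase), with the target site lying around codon F1174. The guide spacer was inserted between the backbone's two BbsI sites, both of which were destroyed during cloning. The plasmid is propagated in E. coli under ampicillin selection. The record lists the copy number as unknown and does not specify the origin of replication.

No feature table is supplied, so the regulatory elements are not itemised in the record. As the backbone name indicates, the PX459 design pairs the sgRNA expression cassette with a Streptococcus pyogenes Cas9 coding sequence linked through a 2A self-cleaving peptide to a puromycin resistance gene. In this standard backbone the guide is generally driven by a U6 RNA polymerase III promoter. A single transfection therefore delivers both the nuclease and the guide, and puromycin can be used to enrich for transfected mammalian cells, consistent with the listed selectable marker.

The stated purpose is to express an sgRNA that directs Cas9 cleavage near ALK codon F1174. The associated work concerns CRISPR-barcoding, an approach for modelling intratumour genetic heterogeneity and functionally analysing oncogenic driver mutations. This suggests the plasmid is used to introduce defined sequence changes at this position in human cells. The "(A)" in the name suggests it may be one of several ALK guides, although the record does not describe any others, nor any donor template.
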