Addgene plasmid #85562: sgALK(A)
Purpose: Expresses sgRNA targeting human ALK around codon F1174
Depositing lab: Luca Grumolato. Depositing organization: INSERM U982, Génomique fonctionnelle et physiopathologie neuronale et neuroendocrine. Publication: CRISPR-Barcoding for Intratumor Genetic Heterogeneity Modeling and Functional Analysis of Oncogenic Driver Mutations. Guernet A, Mungamuri SK, Cartier D, Sachidanandam R, Jayaprakash A, Adriouch S, Vezain M, Charbonnier F, Rohkin G, Coutant S, Yao S, Ainani H, Alexandre D, Tournier I, Boyer O, Aaronson SA, Anouar Y, Grumolato L. Mol Cell. 2016 Aug 4;63(3):526-38. doi: 10.1016/j.molcel.2016.06.017. Epub 2016 Jul 21. PubMed 27453044.
Backbone
  Vector backbone: pSpCas9(BB)-2A-Puro (PX459)
  Backbone manufacturer: Feng Zhang
  Total vector size (bp): 9200
  Modifications to backbone: Insertion of a sgRNA sequence targeting ALK
  Vector type: Mammalian Expression
  Selectable markers: Puromycin
Growth in bacteria
  Bacterial resistance: Ampicillin, 100 μg/mL
  Growth temperature: 37°C
  Growth strain: DH5alpha
  Copy number: Unknown
Gene/Insert
  Gene/Insert name: anaplastic lymphoma receptor tyrosine kinase
  gRNA/shRNA sequence: TGCAGCGAACAATGTTCTGG
  Species: H. sapiens (human)
  Entrez Gene: ALK (a.k.a. ALK1, CD246, NBLST3)
  Cloning method: Restriction Enzyme; 5′ cloning site BbsI (destroyed during cloning); 3′ cloning site BbsI (destroyed during cloning)
  Sequencing primers: 5′ GAGGGCCTATTTCCCATGATTCC
Terms and licenses: Academic/Nonprofit Terms; Industry Terms: Not Available to Industry
How to cite: sgALK(A) was a gift from Luca Grumolato (Addgene plasmid # 85562 ; http://n2t.net/addgene:85562 ; RRID:Addgene_85562)
